>Addgene plasmid #19221 | pBS C1QTNF3 | addgene partial sequence | sequence record 25018 | T3 5'-GCAATTAACCCTCACTAAAGG-3'
ANGGGGCTCCCGCGGTGGCGGCCGCTCTAGAACTAGTGGATCCCCCGGGCTGCAGGAATTCGGCACGAGG
CAAAAGGGAAGGCGGACACCTCAGGAAACAGCGCGGTGCTGAAACTTGCCAAGGGGGATGAAGTTTGGCT
GCGAATGGGAAATGGAGCCCTCCATGGGGACCACCAGCGCTTCTCCACCTTTGCTGGGTTTCTTCTTTTT
GAAACTAAGTAAAGAAGAAAACAGCCAAATAGCTGTTTACGTGAAGAAGCTTCTTTTTTGGAACTGCATT
TATTTTTCTGGACTGTGAAACTGTAAAGGTCAGGAAGGCTTGTTTTGATGCAGTGCATTGCTATTTCTGT
ATCGGAGATGAGCTGCATACATTGGGTAGTTGACACAATTGTTATTGCTCTCTTCTTCAAAGAGAAAAAC
AAAGGCAAAGTAGTTTCAACAATTTAGAGAGCAGTTTGCACAATAAAGCCAATTTTGTCTGTAAACATAC
TTTAGTTAAGTATATACCAGGAATTGGGCAATTGATTCTTTTATTTTATTTTATGATGTGTTCATTTAAA
TTTACATGGAACCAGGCTGGAACGGATTATAAGTAGGCTCAGCTGAGACCAATTATAAAGGAAGACATTT
TTACTGGACTAGAATTAACATTACACATAGAAGAAATAAATGTCANNATAAACGATGTCCAGGANTCAGC
NNTATGGCATCCCCACCTCAAACCTCCGAAGATGCATTTGATGTCNGTGTTCACAGACTTTTNAGTGTGT
ATTTGTGCTTGCTGGCNCNC
