[The description below was written by a language model from this plasmid's Addgene catalogue record.]
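Description:
pBS C1QTNF3 is a small, high-copy bacterial cloning plasmid built on the Stratagene pBluescript backbone (about 3 kb without insert) and carrying a chicken (Gallus gallus) cDNA fragment of C1QTNF3, recorded as a collagenous repeat-containing sequence. It is propagated in standard E. coli cloning strains under ampicillin selection. Although the catalogue classifies it as a bacterial expression vector, pBluescript is a general-purpose phagemid in which the multiple cloning site is flanked by opposing T3 and T7 phage RNA polymerase promoters, and these are the sites listed here for sequencing across the insert. The fragment was introduced by restriction cloning between XhoI at the 5′ end and EcoRI at the 3′ end. The record does not say whether these sites remain intact, and it does not give the insert length.

The depositor's only comment labels the clone as a numbered probe. The associated publication concerns molecular subdomains of the perichondrium and periosteum and their influence on gene expression in the underlying chondrocytes. Together these suggest that the plasmid serves as a template for in vitro transcription of labelled riboprobes, most plausibly for in situ hybridization to map C1QTNF3 expression in developing chicken skeletal tissue. Linearizing the plasmid on one side of the insert and transcribing from the opposite phage promoter would give antisense or sense RNA. However, the record does not state which polymerase produces the antisense strand. No feature table was supplied, so no tags, reporters or eukaryotic regulatory elements are documented, and nothing indicates that the insert is meant for protein production.
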