Addgene plasmid #19221: pBS C1QTNF3
Depositing lab: Cliff Tabin. Depositing organization: Harvard Medical School. Publication: Identification of unique molecular subdomains in the perichondrium and periosteum and their role in regulating gene expression in the underlying chondrocytes. Bandyopadhyay A, Kubilus JK, Crochiere ML, Linsenmayer TF, Tabin CJ. Dev Biol. 2008 Sep 1;321(1):162-74. doi: 10.1016/j.ydbio.2008.06.012. Epub 2008 Jun 16. PubMed 18602913.
Backbone
  Vector backbone: pBluescript
  Backbone manufacturer: Stratagene
  Backbone size w/o insert (bp): 3000
  Vector type: Bacterial Expression
Growth in bacteria
  Bacterial resistance: Ampicillin, 100 μg/mL
  Growth temperature: 37°C
  Growth strain: DH5alpha
  Copy number: High Copy
Gene/Insert
  Gene/Insert name: Collagenous repeat-containing (alt name: C1QTNF3)
  Species: G. gallus (chicken)
  GenBank ID: FG356223
  Entrez Gene: C1QTNF3
  Cloning method: Restriction Enzyme; 5′ cloning site XhoI (unknown if destroyed); 3′ cloning site EcoRI (unknown if destroyed)
  Sequencing primers: 5′ T3; 3′ T7
Terms and licenses: Academic/Nonprofit Terms; Industry Terms: Not Available to Industry
Depositor comments: Probe 2_63
How to cite: pBS C1QTNF3 was a gift from Cliff Tabin (Addgene plasmid # 19221 ; http://n2t.net/addgene:19221 ; RRID:Addgene_19221)
